Addgene plasmid #142897: TFORF1953
Purpose: Lentiviral vector for overexpressing transcription factor ORFs with unique 24-bp barcodes. Barcodes facilitate identification of transcription factors in pooled screens.
Depositing lab: Feng Zhang. Depositing organization: Broad Institute. Publication: A transcription factor atlas of directed differentiation. Joung J, Ma S, Tay T, Geiger-Schuller KR, Kirchgatterer PC, Verdine VK, Guo B, Arias-Garcia MA, Allen WE, Singh A, Kuksenko O, Abudayyeh OO, Gootenberg JS, Fu Z, Macrae RK, Buenrostro JD, Regev A, Zhang F. Cell. 2023 Jan 5;186(1):209-229.e26. doi: 10.1016/j.cell.2022.11.026. PubMed 36608654.
Backbone
  Vector backbone: pLX_TRC317
  Backbone manufacturer: Broad Institute Genetic Perturbation Platform
  Backbone size w/o insert (bp): 8264
  Vector type: Mammalian Expression, Lentiviral
  Selectable markers: Puromycin
Growth in bacteria
  Bacterial resistance: Ampicillin, 100 μg/mL
  Growth temperature: 30°C
  Growth strain: DH5alpha
  Copy number: High Copy
Gene/Insert
  Gene/Insert name: PARP1
  Species: H. sapiens (human)
  Insert size (bp): 3146
  Entrez Gene: PARP1 (a.k.a. ADPRT, ADPRT 1, ADPRT1, ARTD1, PARP, PARP-1, PARS, PPOL, Poly-PARP, pADPRT-1)
  Promoter: EF1a
  Cloning method: Unknown
  Sequencing primers: 5′ GGGTGGAGACTGAAGTTAGGCCAG; 3′ CACATAGCGTAAAAGGAGCAACATAG
Terms and licenses: Academic/Nonprofit Terms; Industry Terms: Not Available to Industry
Depositor comments: NM_001618,ENST00000366794 . The transcription factor ORF portion of this plasmid was synthesized by Genewiz. Please test multiple small colonies in case of plasmid recombination. To make this collection available in a timely manner, a portion of this collection was not fully sequenced by Addgene. If an Addgene verified full plasmid sequence is not available, please contact us prior to placing an order to request the full sequence.
How to cite: TFORF1953 was a gift from Feng Zhang (Addgene plasmid # 142897 ; http://n2t.net/addgene:142897 ; RRID:Addgene_142897)
