[The description below was written by a language model from this plasmid's Addgene catalogue record and pLannotate feature annotations shown in this document.]
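Description:
TFORF1953 is a third-generation-style, self-inactivating lentiviral expression plasmid built on the pLX_TRC317 backbone and carrying the human PARP1 open reading frame. It belongs to a barcoded collection of transcription factor ORFs. It is propagated in E. coli through a high-copy ColE1/pUC-type origin with ampicillin resistance (AmpR). An f1 origin and remnants of a lac/T7/T3 cloning region are also annotated in the bacterial backbone. The sequenced record is 11,410 nt, consistent with the stated backbone plus an insert of about 3.1 kb. The depositor notes that the plasmid may recombine in bacteria, a common issue with LTR-containing vectors.

The viral portion begins with an RSV promoter fused to a truncated HIV-1 5' LTR, which allows Tat-independent production of genomic RNA. This is followed by the Ψ packaging signal with a partial gag sequence, the RRE for Rev-dependent nuclear export, and a cPPT/CTS element. It ends at a ΔU3 3' LTR that inactivates LTR-driven transcription after integration. Two expression units sit within this frame. An SV40 early promoter drives puromycin N-acetyltransferase for selection of transduced mammalian cells, and the EF-1α promoter drives constitutive expression of PARP1. A WPRE downstream of the ORF enhances transcript stability and expression. The record describes a unique 24-bp barcode associated with each ORF. The barcode is not annotated as a feature, so its exact position cannot be read from the table. No epitope tag or fluorescent reporter is annotated.

The construct is intended for lentiviral overexpression of PARP1, individually or in pooled screens, where the barcode identifies which ORF each cell received, as in directed differentiation studies.
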