Features (pLannotate 1.2.2; 31 found; start..end, strand, type, name):
      5..231     +  promoter       RSV promoter: Rous sarcoma virus enhancer/promoter
    232..412     +  LTR            5' LTR (truncated): truncated 5' long terminal repeat (LTR) from HIV-1
    459..584     +  misc_feature   HIV-1 Ψ: packaging signal of human immunodeficiency virus type 1
    568..931     +  CDS            HIV-1 gag (fragment): gag protein from human immunodeficiency virus 1; gag
   1077..1310    +  misc_feature   RRE: The Rev response element (RRE) of HIV-1 allows for Rev-dependent mRNA export from the nucleus to the cytoplasm.
   1687..1713    +  CDS            Rev (fragment): human immunodeficiency virus 1 (HIV-1) Rev protein; rev; enhances nuclear export of unspliced and incompletely spliced viral mRNAs
   1720..1743    +  promoter       SV40 promoter (fragment): SV40 early promoter
   1744..1815    +  promoter       SV40 promoter (fragment): SV40 enhancer and early promoter
   1839..1974    +  rep_origin     SV40 ori: SV40 origin of replication
   2020..2616    +  CDS            PuroR (fragment): puromycin N-acetyltransferase; pac from Streptomyces; confers resistance to puromycin
   2665..2782    +  misc_feature   cPPT/CTS: central polypurine tract and central termination sequence of HIV-1
   2847..2913    +  CDS            small t antigen (fragment): SV40 (simian virus 40) small t antigen
   2920..4098    +  promoter       EF-1α promoter: strong constitutive promoter for human elongation factor EF-1α
   4115..7156    +  CDS            PARP1: PARP1_HUMAN - Also known as ADPRT From Homo sapiens (Human).
   7172..7225    +  promoter       U6 promoter (fragment): RNA polymerase III promoter for human U6 snRNA
   7267..7855    +  misc_feature   WPRE: woodchuck hepatitis virus posttranscriptional regulatory element
   7906..7925    +  misc_feature   cPPT/CTS (fragment): central polypurine tract and central termination sequence of HIV-1
   7927..8160    +  LTR            3' LTR (ΔU3): self-inactivating 3' long terminal repeat (LTR) from HIV-1
   8238..8359    +  polyA_signal   SV40 poly(A) signal: SV40 polyadenylation signal
   8399..8534    +  rep_origin     SV40 ori: SV40 origin of replication
   8555..8573    -  promoter       T7 promoter: promoter for bacteriophage T7 RNA polymerase
   8581..8736    +  CDS            lacZα (fragment): LacZα fragment of β-galactosidase; lacZ fragment
   8741..9169    +  rep_origin     f1 ori (sequence partly withheld): f1 bacteriophage origin of replication; arrow indicates direction of (+) strand synthesis
   9222..9326    +  promoter       AmpR promoter: bla
   9327..10187   +  CDS            AmpR: β-lactamase; bla; confers resistance to ampicillin, carbenicillin, and related antibiotics
  10358..10946   +  rep_origin     ori: high-copy-number ColE1/pMB1/pBR322/pUC origin of replication
  11129..11221   +  CDS            lacI (fragment): lac repressor; lacI; The lac repressor binds to the lac operator to inhibit transcription in E. coli. This inhibition can be relieved by adding lactose or isopropyl-β-D-thiogalactopyranoside (IPTG).
  11234..11255   +  protein_bind   CAP binding site: CAP binding activates transcription in the presence of cAMP. E. coli catabolite activator protein
  11270..11300   +  promoter       lac promoter: promoter for the E. coli lac operon
  11304..11326   +  protein_bind   lac operator (fragment): The lac repressor binds to the lac operator to inhibit transcription in E. coli. This inhibition can be relieved by adding lactose or isopropyl-β-D-thiogalactopyranoside (IPTG). lac repressor encoded by lacI
  11369..11387   +  promoter       T3 promoter: promoter for bacteriophage T3 RNA polymerase
>Addgene plasmid #142897 | TFORF1953 | addgene full sequence | sequence record 427319 | Addgene NGS Result
TTAATGTAGTCTTATGCAATACTCTTGTAGTCTTGCAACATGGTAACGATGAGTTAGCAACATGCCTTAC
AAGGAGAGAAAAAGCACCGTGCATGCCGATTGGTGGAAGTAAGGTGGTACGATCGTGCCTTATTAGGAAG
GCAACAGACGGGTCTGACATGGATTGGACGAACCACTGAATTGCCGCATTGCAGAGATATTGTATTTAAG
TGCCTAGCTCGATACATAAACGGGTCTCTCTGGTTAGACCAGATCTGAGCCTGGGAGCTCTCTGGCTAAC
TAGGGAACCCACTGCTTAAGCCTCAATAAAGCTTGCCTTGAGTGCTTCAAGTAGTGTGTGCCCGTCTGTT
GTGTGACTCTGGTAACTAGAGATCCCTCAGACCCTTTTAGTCAGTGTGGAAAATCTCTAGCAGTGGCGCC
CGAACAGGGACTTGAAAGCGAAAGGGAAACCAGAGGAGCTCTCTCGACGCAGGACTCGGCTTGCTGAAGC
GCGCACGGCAAGAGGCGAGGGGCGGCGACTGGTGAGTACGCCAAAAATTTTGACTAGCGGAGGCTAGAAG
GAGAGAGATGGGTGCGAGAGCGTCAGTATTAAGCGGGGGAGAATTAGATCGCGATGGGAAAAAATTCGGT
TAAGGCCAGGGGGAAAGAAAAAATATAAATTAAAACATATAGTATGGGCAAGCAGGGAGCTAGAACGATT
CGCAGTTAATCCTGGCCTGTTAGAAACATCAGAAGGCTGTAGACAAATACTGGGACAGCTACAACCATCC
CTTCAGACAGGATCAGAAGAACTTAGATCATTATATAATACAGTAGCAACCCTCTATTGTGTGCATCAAA
GGATAGAGATAAAAGACACCAAGGAAGCTTTAGACAAGATAGAGGAAGAGCAAAACAAAAGTAAGACCAC
CGCACAGCAAGCGGCCGCTGATCTTCAGACCTGGAGGAGGAGATATGAGGGACAATTGGAGAAGTGAATT
ATATAAATATAAAGTAGTAAAAATTGAACCATTAGGAGTAGCACCCACCAAGGCAAAGAGAAGAGTGGTG
CAGAGAGAAAAAAGAGCAGTGGGAATAGGAGCTTTGTTCCTTGGGTTCTTGGGAGCAGCAGGAAGCACTA
TGGGCGCAGCGTCAATGACGCTGACGGTACAGGCCAGACAATTATTGTCTGGTATAGTGCAGCAGCAGAA
CAATTTGCTGAGGGCTATTGAGGCGCAACAGCATCTGTTGCAACTCACAGTCTGGGGCATCAAGCAGCTC
CAGGCAAGAATCCTGGCTGTGGAAAGATACCTAAAGGATCAACAGCTCCTGGGGATTTGGGGTTGCTCTG
GAAAACTCATTTGCACCACTGCTGTGCCTTGGAATGCTAGTTGGAGTAATAAATCTCTGGAACAGATTTG
GAATCACACGACCTGGATGGAGTGGGACAGAGAAATTAACAATTACACAAGCTTAATACACTCCTTAATT
GAAGAATCGCAAAACCAGCAAGAAAAGAATGAACAAGAATTATTGGAATTAGATAAATGGGCAAGTTTGT
GGAATTGGTTTAACATAACAAATTGGCTGTGGTATATAAAATTATTCATAATGATAGTAGGAGGCTTGGT
AGGTTTAAGAATAGTTTTTGCTGTACTTTCTATAGTGAATAGAGTTAGGCAGGGATATTCACCATTATCG
TTTCAGACCCACCTCCCAACCCCGAGGGGACCCATGCATTGCATCTCAATTAGTCAGCAACCAGGTGTGG
AAAGTCCCCAGGCTCCCCAGCAGGCAGAAGTATGCAAAGCATGCGTCTCAATTAGTCAGCAACCATAGTC
CCGCCCCTAACTCCGCCCATCCCGCCCCTAACTCCGCCCAGTTCCGCCCATTCTCCGCCCCATGGCTGAC
TAATTTTTTTTATTTATGCAGAGGCCGAGGCCGCCTCGGCCTCTGAGCTATTCCAGAAGTAGTGAGGAGG
CTTTTTTGGAGGCCTAGGCTTTTGCAAAAAGCTTTCTAGAGGTACCACCGGAGCTTACCATGACCGAGTA
CAAGCCCACGGTGCGCCTCGCCACCCGCGACGACGTCCCCAGGGCCGTACGCACCCTCGCCGCCGCGTTC
GCCGACTACCCCGCCACGCGCCACACCGTCGATCCGGACCGCCACATCGAGCGGGTCACCGAGCTGCAAG
AACTCTTCCTCACGCGCGTCGGGCTCGACATCGGCAAGGTGTGGGTCGCGGACGACGGCGCCGCCGTGGC
GGTCTGGACCACGCCGGAGAGCGTCGAAGCGGGGGCGGTGTTCGCCGAGATCGGCCCGCGCATGGCCGAG
TTGAGCGGTTCCCGGCTGGCCGCGCAGCAACAGATGGAAGGCCTCCTGGCGCCGCACCGGCCCAAGGAGC
CCGCGTGGTTCCTGGCCACCGTCGGCGTCTCGCCCGACCACCAGGGCAAGGGTCTGGGCAGCGCCGTCGT
GCTCCCCGGAGTGGAGGCGGCCGAGCGCGCCGGGGTGCCCGCCTTCCTGGAGACCTCCGCGCCCCGCAAC
CTCCCCTTCTACGAGCGGCTCGGCTTCACCGTCACCGCCGACGTCGAGGTGCCCGAAGGACCGCGCACCT
GGTGCATGACCCGCAAGCCCGGTGCCAGTTAACGAATTCTAGATCTTGAGACAAATGGCAGTATTCATCC
ACAATTTTAAAAGAAAAGGGGGGATTGGGGGGTACAGTGCAGGGGAAAGAATAGTAGACATAATAGCAAC
AGACATACAAACTAAAGAATTACAAAAACAAATTACAAAAATTCAAAATTTTCGGGTTTATTACAGGGAC
AGCAGAGATCCACTTTGGCGCCGGCTCGAGGCCTGCAGGTGCAAAGATGGATAAAGTTTTAAACAGAGAG
GAATCTTTGCAGCTAATGGACCTTCTAGGTCTTGAAAGGAGTGGGAATTGGCTCCGGTGCCCGTCAGTGG
GCAGAGCGCACATCGCCCACAGTCCCCGAGAAGTTGGGGGGAGGGGTCGGCAATTGAACCGGTGCCTAGA
GAAGGTGGCGCGGGGTAAACTGGGAAAGTGATGTCGTGTACTGGCTCCGCCTTTTTCCCGAGGGTGGGGG
AGAACCGTATATAAGTGCAGTAGTCGCCGTGAACGTTCTTTTTCGCAACGGGTTTGCCGCCAGAACACAG
GTAAGTGCCGTGTGTGGTTCCCGCGGGCCTGGCCTCTTTACGGGTTATGGCCCTTGCGTGCCTTGAATTA
CTTCCACCTGGCTGCAGTACGTGATTCTTGATCCCGAGCTTCGGGTTGGAAGTGGGTGGGAGAGTTCGAG
GCCTTGCGCTTAAGGAGCCCCTTCGCCTCGTGCTTGAGTTGAGGCCTGGCCTGGGCGCTGGGGCCGCCGC
GTGCGAATCTGGTGGCACCTTCGCGCCTGTCTCGCTGCTTTCGATAAGTCTCTAGCCATTTAAAATTTTT
GATGACCTGCTGCGACGCTTTTTTTCTGGCAAGATAGTCTTGTAAATGCGGGCCAAGATCTGCACACTGG
TATTTCGGTTTTTGGGGCCGCGGGCGGCGACGGGGCCCGTGCGTCCCAGCGCACATGTTCGGCGAGGCGG
GGCCTGCGAGCGCGGCCACCGAGAATCGGACGGGGGTAGTCTCAAGCTGGCCGGCCTGCTCTGGTGCCTG
GCCTCGCGCCGCCGTGTATCGCCCCGCCCTGGGCGGCAAGGCTGGCCCGGTCGGCACCAGTTGCGTGAGC
GGAAAGATGGCCGCTTCCCGGCCCTGCTGCAGGGAGCTCAAAATGGAGGACGCGGCGCTCGGGAGAGCGG
GCGGGTGAGTCACCCACACAAAGGAAAAGGGCCTTTCCGTCCTCAGCCGTCGCTTCATGTGACTCCACGG
AGTACCGGGCGCCGTCCAGGCACCTCGATTAGTTCTCGAGCTTTTGGAGTACGTCGTCTTTAGGTTGGGG
GGAGGGGTTTTATGCGATGGAGTTTCCCCACACTGAGTGGGTGGAGACTGAAGTTAGGCCAGCTTGGCAC
TTGATGTAATTCTCCTTGGAATTTGCCCTTTTTGAGTTTGGATCTTGGTTCATTCTCAAGCCTCAGACAG
TGGTTCAAAGTTTTTTTCTTCCATTTCAGGTGTCGTGAGGCTAGCACCGCCACCATGGCGGAGTCTTCGG
ATAAGCTCTATCGAGTCGAGTACGCCAAGAGCGGGCGCGCCTCTTGCAAGAAATGCAGCGAGAGCATCCC
CAAGGACTCGCTCCGGATGGCCATCATGGTGCAGTCGCCCATGTTTGATGGAAAAGTCCCACACTGGTAC
CACTTCTCCTGCTTCTGGAAGGTGGGCCACTCCATCCGGCACCCTGACGTTGAGGTGGATGGGTTCTCTG
AGCTTCGGTGGGATGACCAGCAGAAAGTCAAGAAGACAGCGGAAGCTGGAGGAGTGACAGGCAAAGGCCA
GGATGGAATTGGTAGCAAGGCAGAGAAGACTCTGGGTGACTTTGCAGCAGAGTATGCCAAGTCCAACAGA
AGTACGTGCAAGGGGTGTATGGAGAAGATAGAAAAGGGCCAGGTGCGCCTGTCCAAGAAGATGGTGGACC
CGGAGAAGCCACAGCTAGGCATGATTGACCGCTGGTACCATCCAGGCTGCTTTGTCAAGAACAGGGAGGA
GCTGGGTTTCCGGCCCGAGTACAGTGCGAGTCAGCTCAAGGGCTTCAGCCTCCTTGCTACAGAGGATAAA
GAAGCCCTGAAGAAGCAGCTCCCAGGAGTCAAGAGTGAAGGAAAGAGAAAAGGCGATGAGGTGGATGGAG
TGGATGAAGTGGCGAAGAAGAAATCTAAAAAAGAAAAAGACAAGGATAGTAAGCTTGAAAAAGCCCTAAA
GGCTCAGAACGACCTGATCTGGAACATCAAGGACGAGCTAAAGAAAGTGTGTTCAACTAATGACCTGAAG
GAGCTACTCATCTTCAACAAGCAGCAAGTGCCTTCTGGGGAGTCGGCGATCTTGGACCGAGTAGCTGATG
GCATGGTGTTCGGTGCCCTCCTTCCCTGCGAGGAATGCTCGGGTCAGCTGGTCTTCAAGAGCGATGCCTA
TTACTGCACTGGGGACGTCACTGCCTGGACCAAGTGTATGGTCAAGACACAGACACCCAACCGGAAGGAG
TGGGTAACCCCAAAGGAATTCCGAGAAATCTCTTACCTCAAGAAATTGAAGGTTAAAAAACAGGACCGTA
TATTCCCCCCAGAAACCAGCGCCTCCGTGGCGGCCACGCCTCCGCCCTCCACAGCCTCGGCTCCTGCTGC
TGTGAACTCCTCTGCTTCAGCAGATAAGCCATTATCCAACATGAAGATCCTGACTCTCGGGAAGCTGTCC
CGGAACAAGGATGAAGTGAAGGCCATGATTGAGAAACTCGGGGGGAAGTTGACGGGGACGGCCAACAAGG
CTTCCCTGTGCATCAGCACCAAAAAGGAGGTGGAAAAGATGAATAAGAAGATGGAGGAAGTAAAGGAAGC
CAACATCCGAGTTGTGTCTGAGGACTTCCTCCAGGACGTCTCCGCCTCCACCAAGAGCCTTCAGGAGTTG
TTCTTAGCGCACATCTTGTCCCCTTGGGGGGCAGAGGTGAAGGCAGAGCCTGTTGAAGTTGTGGCCCCAA
GAGGGAAGTCAGGGGCTGCGCTCTCCAAAAAAAGCAAGGGCCAGGTCAAGGAGGAAGGTATCAACAAATC
TGAAAAGAGAATGAAATTAACTCTTAAAGGAGGAGCAGCTGTGGATCCTGATTCTGGACTGGAACACTCT
GCGCATGTCCTGGAGAAAGGTGGGAAGGTCTTCAGTGCCACCCTTGGCCTGGTGGACATCGTTAAAGGAA
CCAACTCCTACTACAAGCTGCAGCTTCTGGAGGACGACAAGGAAAACAGGTATTGGATATTCAGGTCCTG
GGGCCGTGTGGGTACGGTGATCGGTAGCAACAAACTGGAACAGATGCCGTCCAAGGAGGATGCCATTGAG
CACTTCATGAAATTATATGAAGAAAAAACCGGGAACGCTTGGCACTCCAAAAATTTCACGAAGTATCCCA
AAAAGTTCTACCCCCTGGAGATTGACTATGGCCAGGATGAAGAGGCAGTGAAGAAGCTGACAGTAAATCC
TGGCACCAAGTCCAAGCTCCCCAAGCCAGTTCAGGACCTCATCAAGATGATCTTTGATGTGGAAAGTATG
AAGAAAGCCATGGTGGAGTATGAGATCGACCTTCAGAAGATGCCCTTGGGGAAGCTGAGCAAAAGGCAGA
TCCAGGCCGCATACTCCATCCTCAGTGAGGTCCAGCAGGCGGTGTCTCAGGGCAGCAGCGACTCTCAGAT
CCTGGATCTCTCAAATCGCTTTTACACCCTGATCCCCCACGACTTTGGGATGAAGAAGCCTCCGCTCCTG
AACAATGCAGACAGTGTGCAGGCCAAGGTGGAAATGCTTGACAACCTGCTGGACATCGAGGTGGCCTACA
GTCTGCTCAGGGGAGGGTCTGATGATAGCAGCAAGGATCCCATCGATGTCAACTATGAGAAGCTCAAAAC
TGACATTAAGGTGGTTGACAGAGATTCTGAAGAAGCCGAGATCATCAGGAAGTATGTTAAGAACACTCAT
GCAACCACACACAATGCGTATGACTTGGAAGTCATCGATATCTTTAAGATAGAGCGTGAAGGCGAATGCC
AGCGTTACAAGCCCTTTAAGCAGCTTCATAACCGAAGATTGCTGTGGCACGGGTCCAGGACCACCAACTT
TGCTGGGATCCTGTCCCAGGGTCTTCGGATAGCCCCGCCTGAAGCGCCCGTGACAGGCTACATGTTTGGT
AAAGGGATCTATTTCGCTGACATGGTCTCCAAGAGTGCCAACTACTGCCATACGTCTCAGGGAGACCCAA
TAGGCTTAATCCTGTTGGGAGAAGTTGCCCTTGGAAACATGTATGAACTGAAGCACGCTTCACATATCAG
CAAGTTACCCAAGGGCAAGCACAGTGTCAAAGGTTTGGGCAAAACTACCCCTGATCCTTCAGCTAACATT
AGTCTGGATGGTGTAGACGTTCCTCTTGGGACCGGGATTTCATCTGGTGTGAATGACACCTCTCTACTAT
ATAACGAGTACATTGTCTATGATATTGCTCAGGTAAATCTGAAGTATCTGCTGAAACTGAAATTCAATTT
TAAGACCTCCCTGTGGTAGTAATGAACTAGTCCGTAACTTGAAAGTATTTCGATTTCTTGGCTTTATATA
TCTTGTGGAAAGGACGAGAGACGGCGTTGTGAAAGGAAGAGACGCGTTAAGTCGACAATCAACCTCTGGA
TTACAAAATTTGTGAAAGATTGACTGGTATTCTTAACTATGTTGCTCCTTTTACGCTATGTGGATACGCT
GCTTTAATGCCTTTGTATCATGCTATTGCTTCCCGTATGGCTTTCATTTTCTCCTCCTTGTATAAATCCT
GGTTGCTGTCTCTTTATGAGGAGTTGTGGCCCGTTGTCAGGCAACGTGGCGTGGTGTGCACTGTGTTTGC
TGACGCAACCCCCACTGGTTGGGGCATTGCCACCACCTGTCAGCTCCTTTCCGGGACTTTCGCTTTCCCC
CTCCCTATTGCCACGGCGGAACTCATCGCCGCCTGCCTTGCCCGCTGCTGGACAGGGGCTCGGCTGTTGG
GCACTGACAATTCCGTGGTGTTGTCGGGGAAATCATCGTCCTTTCCTTGGCTGCTCGCCTGTGTTGCCAC
CTGGATTCTGCGCGGGACGTCCTTCTGCTACGTCCCTTCGGCCCTCAATCCAGCGGACCTTCCTTCCCGC
GGCCTGCTGCCGGCTCTGCGGCCTCTTCCGCGTCTTCGCCTTCGCCCTCAGACGAGTCGGATCTCCCTTT
GGGCCGCCTCCCCGCGTCGACTTTAAGACCAATGACTTACAAGGCAGCTGTAGATCTTAGCCACTTTTTA
AAAGAAAAGGGGGGACTGGAAGGGCTAATTCACTCCCAACGAAGACAAGATCTGCTTTTTGCTTGTACTG
GGTCTCTCTGGTTAGACCAGATCTGAGCCTGGGAGCTCTCTGGCTAACTAGGGAACCCACTGCTTAAGCC
TCAATAAAGCTTGCCTTGAGTGCTTCAAGTAGTGTGTGCCCGTCTGTTGTGTGACTCTGGTAACTAGAGA
TCCCTCAGACCCTTTTAGTCAGTGTGGAAAATCTCTAGCAGTACGTATAGTAGTTCATGTCATCTTATTA
TTCAGTATTTATAACTTGCAAAGAAATGAATATCAGAGAGTGAGAGGAACTTGTTTATTGCAGCTTATAA
TGGTTACAAATAAAGCAATAGCATCACAAATTTCACAAATAAAGCATTTTTTTCACTGCATTCTAGTTGT
GGTTTGTCCAAACTCATCAATGTATCTTATCATGTCTGGCTCTAGCTATCCCGCCCCTAACTCCGCCCAT
CCCGCCCCTAACTCCGCCCAGTTCCGCCCATTCTCCGCCCCATGGCTGACTAATTTTTTTTATTTATGCA
GAGGCCGAGGCCGCCTCGGCCTCTGAGCTATTCCAGAAGTAGTGAGGAGGCTTTTTTGGAGGCCTAGGGA
CGTACCCAATTCGCCCTATAGTGAGTCGTATTACGCGCGCTCACTGGCCGTCGTTTTACAACGTCGTGAC
TGGGAAAACCCTGGCGTTACCCAACTTAATCGCCTTGCAGCACATCCCCCTTTCGCCAGCTGGCGTAATA
GCGAAGAGGCCCGCACCGATCGCCCTTCCCAACAGTTGCGCAGCCTGAATGGCGAATGGG
[124 nt withheld, positions 8741-8864]
C
[91 nt withheld, positions 8866-8956]
A
[49 nt withheld, positions 8958-9006]
CCTTTGACGTTGGAGTCCACGTTCTTT
[37 nt withheld, positions 9034-9070]
ACCCTATCTCGGTCTATTCTTTTGATTTATAAGGGATTTTGCCGATTTCGGCCTATTGGTTAAAAAATGA
GCTGATTTAACAAAAATTTAACGCGAATTTTAACAAAATATTAACGCTTACAATTTAGGTGGCACTTTTC
GGGGAAATGTGCGCGGAACCCCTATTTGTTTATTTTTCTAAATACATTCAAATATGTATCCGCTCATGAG
ACAATAACCCTGATAAATGCTTCAATAATATTGAAAAAGGAAGAGTATGAGTATTCAACATTTCCGTGTC
GCCCTTATTCCCTTTTTTGCGGCATTTTGCCTTCCTGTTTTTGCTCACCCAGAAACGCTGGTGAAAGTAA
AAGATGCTGAAGATCAGTTGGGTGCACGAGTGGGTTACATCGAACTGGATCTCAACAGCGGTAAGATCCT
TGAGAGTTTTCGCCCCGAAGAACGTTTTCCAATGATGAGCACTTTTAAAGTTCTGCTATGTGGCGCGGTA
TTATCCCGTATTGACGCCGGGCAAGAGCAACTCGGTCGCCGCATACACTATTCTCAGAATGACTTGGTTG
AGTACTCACCAGTCACAGAAAAGCATCTTACGGATGGCATGACAGTAAGAGAATTATGCAGTGCTGCCAT
AACCATGAGTGATAACACTGCGGCCAACTTACTTCTGACAACGATCGGAGGACCGAAGGAGCTAACCGCT
TTTTTGCACAACATGGGGGATCATGTAACTCGCCTTGATCGTTGGGAACCGGAGCTGAATGAAGCCATAC
CAAACGACGAGCGTGACACCACGATGCCTGTAGCAATGGCAACAACGTTGCGCAAACTATTAACTGGCGA
ACTACTTACTCTAGCTTCCCGGCAACAATTAATAGACTGGATGGAGGCGGATAAAGTTGCAGGACCACTT
CTGCGCTCGGCCCTTCCGGCTGGCTGGTTTATTGCTGATAAATCTGGAGCCGGTGAGCGTGGGTCTCGCG
GTATCATTGCAGCACTGGGGCCAGATGGTAAGCCCTCCCGTATCGTAGTTATCTACACGACGGGGAGTCA
GGCAACTATGGATGAACGAAATAGACAGATCGCTGAGATAGGTGCCTCACTGATTAAGCATTGGTAACTG
TCAGACCAAGTTTACTCATATATACTTTAGATTGATTTAAAACTTCATTTTTAATTTAAAAGGATCTAGG
TGAAGATCCTTTTTGATAATCTCATGACCAAAATCCCTTAACGTGAGTTTTCGTTCCACTGAGCGTCAGA
CCCCGTAGAAAAGATCAAAGGATCTTCTTGAGATCCTTTTTTTCTGCGCGTAATCTGCTGCTTGCAAACA
AAAAAACCACCGCTACCAGCGGTGGTTTGTTTGCCGGATCAAGAGCTACCAACTCTTTTTCCGAAGGTAA
CTGGCTTCAGCAGAGCGCAGATACCAAATACTGTTCTTCTAGTGTAGCCGTAGTTAGGCCACCACTTCAA
GAACTCTGTAGCACCGCCTACATACCTCGCTCTGCTAATCCTGTTACCAGTGGCTGCTGCCAGTGGCGAT
AAGTCGTGTCTTACCGGGTTGGACTCAAGACGATAGTTACCGGATAAGGCGCAGCGGTCGGGCTGAACGG
GGGGTTCGTGCACACAGCCCAGCTTGGAGCGAACGACCTACACCGAACTGAGATACCTACAGCGTGAGCT
ATGAGAAAGCGCCACGCTTCCCGAAGGGAGAAAGGCGGACAGGTATCCGGTAAGCGGCAGGGTCGGAACA
GGAGAGCGCACGAGGGAGCTTCCAGGGGGAAACGCCTGGTATCTTTATAGTCCTGTCGGGTTTCGCCACC
TCTGACTTGAGCGTCGATTTTTGTGATGCTCGTCAGGGGGGCGGAGCCTATGGAAAAACGCCAGCAACGC
GGCCTTTTTACGGTTCCTGGCCTTTTGCTGGCCTTTTGCTCACATGTTCTTTCCTGCGTTATCCCCTGAT
TCTGTGGATAACCGTATTACCGCCTTTGAGTGAGCTGATACCGCTCGCCGCAGCCGAACGACCGAGCGCA
GCGAGTCAGTGAGCGAGGAAGCGGAAGAGCGCCCAATACGCAAACCGCCTCTCCCCGCGCGTTGGCCGAT
TCATTAATGCAGCTGGCACGACAGGTTTCCCGACTGGAAAGCGGGCAGTGAGCGCAACGCAATTAATGTG
AGTTAGCTCACTCATTAGGCACCCCAGGCTTTACACTTTATGCTTCCGGCTCGTATGTTGTGTGGAATTG
TGAGCGGATAACAATTTCACACAGGAAACAGCTATGACCATGATTACGCCAAGCGCGCAATTAACCCTCA
CTAAAGGGAACAAAAGCTGGAGCTGCAAGC
