>Addgene plasmid #142897 | TFORF1953 | depositor partial sequence | sequence record 280829 | Insert
ACCGCCACCATGGCGGAGTCTTCGGATAAGCTCTATCGAGTCGAGTACGCCAAGAGCGGGCGCGCCTCTT
GCAAGAAATGCAGCGAGAGCATCCCCAAGGACTCGCTCCGGATGGCCATCATGGTGCAGTCGCCCATGTT
TGATGGAAAAGTCCCACACTGGTACCACTTCTCCTGCTTCTGGAAGGTGGGCCACTCCATCCGGCACCCT
GACGTTGAGGTGGATGGGTTCTCTGAGCTTCGGTGGGATGACCAGCAGAAAGTCAAGAAGACAGCGGAAG
CTGGAGGAGTGACAGGCAAAGGCCAGGATGGAATTGGTAGCAAGGCAGAGAAGACTCTGGGTGACTTTGC
AGCAGAGTATGCCAAGTCCAACAGAAGTACGTGCAAGGGGTGTATGGAGAAGATAGAAAAGGGCCAGGTG
CGCCTGTCCAAGAAGATGGTGGACCCGGAGAAGCCACAGCTAGGCATGATTGACCGCTGGTACCATCCAG
GCTGCTTTGTCAAGAACAGGGAGGAGCTGGGTTTCCGGCCCGAGTACAGTGCGAGTCAGCTCAAGGGCTT
CAGCCTCCTTGCTACAGAGGATAAAGAAGCCCTGAAGAAGCAGCTCCCAGGAGTCAAGAGTGAAGGAAAG
AGAAAAGGCGATGAGGTGGATGGAGTGGATGAAGTGGCGAAGAAGAAATCTAAAAAAGAAAAAGACAAGG
ATAGTAAGCTTGAAAAAGCCCTAAAGGCTCAGAACGACCTGATCTGGAACATCAAGGACGAGCTAAAGAA
AGTGTGTTCAACTAATGACCTGAAGGAGCTACTCATCTTCAACAAGCAGCAAGTGCCTTCTGGGGAGTCG
GCGATCTTGGACCGAGTAGCTGATGGCATGGTGTTCGGTGCCCTCCTTCCCTGCGAGGAATGCTCGGGTC
AGCTGGTCTTCAAGAGCGATGCCTATTACTGCACTGGGGACGTCACTGCCTGGACCAAGTGTATGGTCAA
GACACAGACACCCAACCGGAAGGAGTGGGTAACCCCAAAGGAATTCCGAGAAATCTCTTACCTCAAGAAA
TTGAAGGTTAAAAAACAGGACCGTATATTCCCCCCAGAAACCAGCGCCTCCGTGGCGGCCACGCCTCCGC
CCTCCACAGCCTCGGCTCCTGCTGCTGTGAACTCCTCTGCTTCAGCAGATAAGCCATTATCCAACATGAA
GATCCTGACTCTCGGGAAGCTGTCCCGGAACAAGGATGAAGTGAAGGCCATGATTGAGAAACTCGGGGGG
AAGTTGACGGGGACGGCCAACAAGGCTTCCCTGTGCATCAGCACCAAAAAGGAGGTGGAAAAGATGAATA
AGAAGATGGAGGAAGTAAAGGAAGCCAACATCCGAGTTGTGTCTGAGGACTTCCTCCAGGACGTCTCCGC
CTCCACCAAGAGCCTTCAGGAGTTGTTCTTAGCGCACATCTTGTCCCCTTGGGGGGCAGAGGTGAAGGCA
GAGCCTGTTGAAGTTGTGGCCCCAAGAGGGAAGTCAGGGGCTGCGCTCTCCAAAAAAAGCAAGGGCCAGG
TCAAGGAGGAAGGTATCAACAAATCTGAAAAGAGAATGAAATTAACTCTTAAAGGAGGAGCAGCTGTGGA
TCCTGATTCTGGACTGGAACACTCTGCGCATGTCCTGGAGAAAGGTGGGAAGGTCTTCAGTGCCACCCTT
GGCCTGGTGGACATCGTTAAAGGAACCAACTCCTACTACAAGCTGCAGCTTCTGGAGGACGACAAGGAAA
ACAGGTATTGGATATTCAGGTCCTGGGGCCGTGTGGGTACGGTGATCGGTAGCAACAAACTGGAACAGAT
GCCGTCCAAGGAGGATGCCATTGAGCACTTCATGAAATTATATGAAGAAAAAACCGGGAACGCTTGGCAC
TCCAAAAATTTCACGAAGTATCCCAAAAAGTTCTACCCCCTGGAGATTGACTATGGCCAGGATGAAGAGG
CAGTGAAGAAGCTGACAGTAAATCCTGGCACCAAGTCCAAGCTCCCCAAGCCAGTTCAGGACCTCATCAA
GATGATCTTTGATGTGGAAAGTATGAAGAAAGCCATGGTGGAGTATGAGATCGACCTTCAGAAGATGCCC
TTGGGGAAGCTGAGCAAAAGGCAGATCCAGGCCGCATACTCCATCCTCAGTGAGGTCCAGCAGGCGGTGT
CTCAGGGCAGCAGCGACTCTCAGATCCTGGATCTCTCAAATCGCTTTTACACCCTGATCCCCCACGACTT
TGGGATGAAGAAGCCTCCGCTCCTGAACAATGCAGACAGTGTGCAGGCCAAGGTGGAAATGCTTGACAAC
CTGCTGGACATCGAGGTGGCCTACAGTCTGCTCAGGGGAGGGTCTGATGATAGCAGCAAGGATCCCATCG
ATGTCAACTATGAGAAGCTCAAAACTGACATTAAGGTGGTTGACAGAGATTCTGAAGAAGCCGAGATCAT
CAGGAAGTATGTTAAGAACACTCATGCAACCACACACAATGCGTATGACTTGGAAGTCATCGATATCTTT
AAGATAGAGCGTGAAGGCGAATGCCAGCGTTACAAGCCCTTTAAGCAGCTTCATAACCGAAGATTGCTGT
GGCACGGGTCCAGGACCACCAACTTTGCTGGGATCCTGTCCCAGGGTCTTCGGATAGCCCCGCCTGAAGC
GCCCGTGACAGGCTACATGTTTGGTAAAGGGATCTATTTCGCTGACATGGTCTCCAAGAGTGCCAACTAC
TGCCATACGTCTCAGGGAGACCCAATAGGCTTAATCCTGTTGGGAGAAGTTGCCCTTGGAAACATGTATG
AACTGAAGCACGCTTCACATATCAGCAAGTTACCCAAGGGCAAGCACAGTGTCAAAGGTTTGGGCAAAAC
TACCCCTGATCCTTCAGCTAACATTAGTCTGGATGGTGTAGACGTTCCTCTTGGGACCGGGATTTCATCT
GGTGTGAATGACACCTCTCTACTATATAACGAGTACATTGTCTATGATATTGCTCAGGTAAATCTGAAGT
ATCTGCTGAAACTGAAATTCAATTTTAAGACCTCCCTGTGGTAGTAATGAACTAGTCCGTAACTTGAAAG
TATTTCGATTTCTTGGCTTTATATATCTTGTGGAAAGGACGAGAGACGGCGTTGTGAAAGGAAGAG
