>Addgene plasmid #142897 | TFORF1953 | depositor partial sequence | sequence record 280830 | Barcode
GAGACGGCGTTGTGAAAGGAAGAG
